Addgene plasmid #118997: pAAVS1-TLR6
Purpose: Targeting vector for human AAVS1 with TLR6 reporter insert
Depositing lab: Ralf Kuehn. Publication: Enhancement of CRISPR-Cas9 induced precise gene editing by targeting histone H2A-K15 ubiquitination. Bashir S, Dang T, Rossius J, Wolf J, Kuhn R. BMC Biotechnol. 2020 Oct 23;20(1):57. doi: 10.1186/s12896-020-00650-x. PubMed 33097066.
Backbone
  Vector backbone: Bluescript
  Backbone size w/o insert (bp): 2961
  Total vector size (bp): 10190
  Vector type: Mammalian Expression
Growth in bacteria
  Bacterial resistance: Ampicillin, 100 μg/mL
  Growth temperature: 37°C
  Growth strain: DH5alpha
  Copy number: High Copy
Gene/Insert
  Gene/Insert name: AAVS1
  Species: H. sapiens (human)
  Entrez Gene: PPP1R12C (a.k.a. AAVS1, LENG3, MBS85, p84, p85); AAVS1 (a.k.a. AAV)
  Cloning method: Restriction Enzyme; 5′ cloning site PacI (destroyed during cloning); 3′ cloning site MluI (destroyed during cloning)
  Sequencing primers: 5′ M13 reverse; 3′ M13 forward
Terms and licenses: Academic/Nonprofit Terms; Industry Terms: Not Available to Industry
How to cite: pAAVS1-TLR6 was a gift from Ralf Kuehn (Addgene plasmid # 118997 ; http://n2t.net/addgene:118997 ; RRID:Addgene_118997)
