[The description below was written by a language model from this plasmid's Addgene catalogue record and pLannotate feature annotations shown in this document.]
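Description:
pAAVS1-TLR6 is a roughly 10.2 kb gene-targeting (donor) vector for inserting a fluorescent "TLR6" reporter into the human AAVS1 safe-harbour locus, which lies in intron 1 of PPP1R12C. It is catalogued as a mammalian expression plasmid on a Bluescript backbone. In E. coli it is maintained at high copy from a ColE1/pUC-type origin and selected with ampicillin through the β-lactamase gene. The backbone outside the homology arms also contains a Tn5-derived NeoR/KanR coding sequence, along with fragments of lacZα, ccdB and Tn5 transposase. These look like remnants of earlier cloning vectors, and the record assigns them no function. T3 and T7 promoters and lac regulatory elements flank the insert region.

The payload sits between an approximately 800 bp left and an approximately 840 bp right AAVS1 homology arm, which direct integration by homologous recombination, typically after a nuclease-induced break at the locus. Immediately after the left arm is a splice acceptor followed by a promoterless puromycin N-acetyltransferase gene and a bGH polyadenylation signal. In this gene-trap arrangement, puromycin resistance should be expressed mainly when the cassette is spliced into the endogenous PPP1R12C transcript, which enriches for correctly targeted clones. Downstream, a CAG-type promoter (CMV enhancer, chicken β-actin promoter and chimeric intron) drives a GFP-family coding sequence annotated as a CFP fragment, linked through a P2A peptide to TagRFP and ended by a second bGH poly(A).

The record does not explain the reporter's logic in detail. The associated study concerns enhancing precise CRISPR-Cas9 editing, so the two-colour cassette is likely used as a readout of DNA repair outcomes. The depositor and sequencing-derived records show the same features in the same order, differing by only a few bases in length.
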