Features (pLannotate 1.2.2; 30 found; start..end, strand, type, name):
      2..94      +  CDS            lacI (fragment): lac repressor; lacI; The lac repressor binds to the lac operator to inhibit transcription in E. coli. This inhibition can be relieved by adding lactose or isopropyl-β-D-thiogalactopyranoside (IPTG).
    107..128     +  protein_bind   CAP binding site: CAP binding activates transcription in the presence of cAMP. E. coli catabolite activator protein
    143..173     +  promoter       lac promoter: promoter for the E. coli lac operon
    181..197     +  protein_bind   lac operator: The lac repressor binds to the lac operator to inhibit transcription in E. coli. This inhibition can be relieved by adding lactose or isopropyl-β-D-thiogalactopyranoside (IPTG). lac repressor encoded by lacI
    242..260     +  promoter       T3 promoter: promoter for bacteriophage T3 RNA polymerase
    295..1098    +  misc_feature   HA-L: left homology arm from the adeno-associated virus integration site (AAVS1) within intron 1 of the human PPP1R12C gene
   1105..1130    +  misc_feature   SA: splice acceptor site
   1217..1816    +  CDS            PuroR: puromycin N-acetyltransferase; pac from Streptomyces alboniger; confers resistance to puromycin
   1854..2078    +  polyA_signal   bGH poly(A) signal: bovine growth hormone polyadenylation signal
   2078..2111    -  misc_feature   MCS (fragment): pBluescript multiple cloning site
   2143..2522    +  enhancer       CMV enhancer: human cytomegalovirus immediate early enhancer
   2525..2800    +  promoter       chicken β-actin promoter: No description available
   2801..3809    +  intron         chimeric intron: chimera between introns from chicken β-actin and rabbit β-globin
   3831..4563    +  CDS            CFP (fragment): cyan variant of GFP mammalian codon-optimized
   4573..4625    +  CDS            P2A (fragment): 2A peptide from porcine teschovirus-1 polyprotein Eukaryotic ribosomes fail to insert a peptide bond between the Gly and Pro residues, yielding separate polypeptides.
   4630..5343    +  CDS            TagRFP: monomeric derivative of red fluorescent protein from Entacmaea quadricolor (Merzlyak et al., 2007) mammalian codon-optimized
   5369..5387    -  misc_feature   MCS (fragment): pBluescript multiple cloning site
   5405..5629    +  polyA_signal   bGH poly(A) signal: bovine growth hormone polyadenylation signal
   5633..5654    +  promoter       SV40 promoter (fragment): SV40 enhancer and early promoter
   5700..6536    +  misc_feature   HA-R: right homology arm from the adeno-associated virus integration site (AAVS1) within intron 1 of the human PPP1R12C gene
   6563..6581    -  promoter       T7 promoter: promoter for bacteriophage T7 RNA polymerase
   6584..6731    +  CDS            lacZα (fragment): LacZα fragment of β-galactosidase; lacZ fragment
   6741..7044    +  CDS            ccdB (fragment): CcdB, a bacterial toxin that poisons DNA gyrase; ccdB; Plasmids containing the ccdB gene cannot be propagated in standard E. coli strains.
   7092..7361    +  CDS            tnpA (fragment): TN5P_ECOLX - Also known as tnp. Experimental evidence at protein level: Swiss-Prot protein existence level 1. Mediates transposition of transposon Tn5 by a 'cut and paste' mechanism. First, the monomeric transposase binds the 19 bp inverted DNA repeats flanking the transposon. Then, dimerization of the DNA- bound transposase creates a synaptic DNA complex. After nicking of the first DNA strand, excision of the transposon proceeds through a series of intermediates. The transposase then mediates the insertion of the transposon at a new site by strand transfer. The activity of the wild- type tran
   7393..8187    +  CDS            NeoR/KanR: aminoglycoside phosphotransferase from Tn5; aph(3')-II (or nptII); confers resistance to neomycin, kanamycin, and G418 (Geneticin®)
   8208..8258    -  misc_feature   bom (fragment): basis of mobility region from pBR322
   8285..8344    +  promoter       AmpR promoter (fragment): bla
   8437..9297    -  CDS            AmpR: β-lactamase; bla; confers resistance to ampicillin, carbenicillin, and related antibiotics
   9298..9350    -  promoter       AmpR promoter (fragment): bla
   9421..10009   +  rep_origin     ori: high-copy-number ColE1/pMB1/pBR322/pUC origin of replication
>Addgene plasmid #118997 | pAAVS1-TLR6 | depositor full sequence | sequence record 224964 | pAAVS1-TLR6 sequence 10190 bps
AGCGCCCAATACGCAAACCGCCTCTCCCCGCGCGTTGGCCGATTCATTAATGCAGCTGGCACGACAGGTT
TCCCGACTGGAAAGCGGGCAGTGAGCGCAACGCAATTAATGTGAGTTAGCTCACTCATTAGGCACCCCAG
GCTTTACACTTTATGCTTCCGGCTCGTATGTTGTGTGGAATTGTGAGCGGATAACAATTTCACACAGGAA
ACAGCTATGACCATGATTACGCCAAGCTCAGAATTAACCCTCACTAAAGGGACTAGTCCTGCAGGTTTAA
ACGAATTCGCCCTTTGCTTTCTCTGACCAGCATTCTCTCCCCTGGGCCTGTGCCGCTTTCTGTCTGCAGC
TTGTGGCCTGGGTCACCTCTACGGCTGGCCCAGATCCTTCCCTGCCGCCTCCTTCAGGTTCCGTCTTCCT
CCACTCCCTCTTCCCCTTGCTCTCTGCTGTGTTGCTGCCCAAGGATGCTCTTTCCGGAGCACTTCCTTCT
CGGCGCTGCACCACGTGATGTCCTCTGAGCGGATCCTCCCCGTGTCTGGGTCCTCTCCGGGCATCTCTCC
TCCCTCACCCAACCCCATGCCGTCTTCACTCGCTGGGTTCCCTTTTCCTTCTCCTTCTGGGGCCTGTGCC
ATCTCTCGTTTCTTAGGATGGCCTTCTCCGACGGATGTCTCCCTTGCGTCCCGCCTCCCCTTCTTGTAGG
CCTGCATCATCACCGTTTTTCTGGACAACCCCAAAGTACCCCGTCTCCCTGGCTTTAGCCACCTCTCCAT
CCTCTTGCTTTCTTTGCCTGGACACCCCGTTCTCCTGTGGATTCGGGTCACCTCTCACTCCTTTCATTTG
GGCAGCTCCCCTACCCCCCTTACCTCTCTAGTCTGTGCTAGCTCTTCCAGCCCCCTGTCATGGCATCTTC
CAGGGGTCCGAGAGCTCAGCTAGTCTTCTTCCTCCAACCCGGGCCCCTATGTCCACTTCAGGACAGCATG
TTTGCTGCCTCCAGGGATCCTGTGTCCCCGAGCTGGGACCACCTTATATTCCCAGGGCCGGTTAATGTGG
CTCTGGTTCTGGGTACTTTTATCTGTCCCCTCCACCCCACAGTGGGGCAAGCTTCTGACCTCTTCTCTTC
CTCCCACAGGGCCTCGAGAGATCTGGCAGCGGAGAGGGCAGAGGAAGTCTTCTAACATGCGGTGACGTGG
AGGAGAATCCCGGCCCTAGGCTCGAGATGACCGAGTACAAGCCCACGGTGCGCCTCGCCACCCGCGACGA
CGTCCCCAGGGCCGTACGCACCCTCGCCGCCGCGTTCGCCGACTACCCCGCCACGCGCCACACCGTCGAT
CCGGACCGCCACATCGAGCGGGTCACCGAGCTGCAAGAACTCTTCCTCACGCGCGTCGGGCTCGACATCG
GCAAGGTGTGGGTCGCGGACGACGGCGCCGCGGTGGCGGTCTGGACCACGCCGGAGAGCGTCGAAGCGGG
GGCGGTGTTCGCCGAGATCGGCCCGCGCATGGCCGAGTTGAGCGGTTCCCGGCTGGCCGCGCAGCAACAG
ATGGAAGGCCTCCTGGCGCCGCACCGGCCCAAGGAGCCCGCGTGGTTCCTGGCCACCGTCGGCGTCTCGC
CCGACCACCAGGGCAAGGGTCTGGGCAGCGCCGTCGTGCTCCCCGGAGTGGAGGCGGCCGAGCGCGCCGG
GGTGCCCGCCTTCCTGGAGACCTCCGCGCCCCGCAACCTCCCCTTCTACGAGCGGCTCGGCTTCACCGTC
ACCGCCGACGTCGAGGTGCCCGAAGGACCGCGCACCTGGTGCATGACCCGCAAGCCCGGTGCCTGATCTA
GAGGGCCCGTTTAAACCCGCTGATCAGCCTCGACTGTGCCTTCTAGTTGCCAGCCATCTGTTGTTTGCCC
CTCCCCCGTGCCTTCCTTGACCCTGGAAGGTGCCACTCCCACTGTCCTTTCCTAATAAAATGAGGAAATT
GCATCGCATTGTCTGAGTAGGTGTCATTCTATTCTGGGGGGTGGGGTGGGGCAGGACAGCAAGGGGGAGG
ATTGGGAAGACAATAGCAGGCATGCTGGGGATGCGGTGGGCTCTATGGGTCGACGGTATCGATAAGCTTG
ATATCGAATTCGAGCTCGGTACCCGGGGGCGCGCCGGATCTCGACATTGATTATTGACTAGTTATTAATA
GTAATCAATTACGGGGTCATTAGTTCATAGCCCATATATGGAGTTCCGCGTTACATAACTTACGGTAAAT
GGCCCGCCTGGCTGACCGCCCAACGACCCCCGCCCATTGACGTCAATAATGACGTATGTTCCCATAGTAA
CGCCAATAGGGACTTTCCATTGACGTCAATGGGTGGACTATTTACGGTAAACTGCCCACTTGGCAGTACA
TCAAGTGTATCATATGCCAAGTACGCCCCCTATTGACGTCAATGACGGTAAATGGCCCGCCTGGCATTAT
GCCCAGTACATGACCTTATGGGACTTTCCTACTTGGCAGTACATCTACGTATTAGTCATCGCTATTACCA
TGGGTCGAGGTGAGCCCCACGTTCTGCTTCACTCTCCCCATCTCCCCCCCCTCCCCACCCCCAATTTTGT
ATTTATTTATTTTTTAATTATTTTGTGCAGCGATGGGGGCGGGGGGGGGGGGGGCGCGCGCCAGGCGGGG
CGGGGCGGGGCGAGGGGCGGGGCGGGGCGAGGCGGAGAGGTGCGGCGGCAGCCAATCAGAGCGGCGCGCT
CCGAAAGTTTCCTTTTATGGCGAGGCGGCGGCGGCGGCGGCCCTATAAAAAGCGAAGCGCGCGGCGGGCG
GGAGTCGCTGCGTTGCCTTCGCCCCGTGCCCCGCTCCGCGCCGCCTCGCGCCGCCCGCCCCGGCTCTGAC
TGACCGCGTTACTCCCACAGGTGAGCGGGCGGGACGGCCCTTCTCCTCCGGGCTGTAATTAGCGCTTGGT
TTAATGACGGCTCGTTTCTTTTCTGTGGCTGCGTGAAAGCCTTAAAGGGCTCCGGGAGGGCCCTTTGTGC
GGGGGGGAGCGGCTCGGGGGGTGCGTGCGTGTGTGTGTGCGTGGGGAGCGCCGCGTGCGGCCCGCGCTGC
CCGGCGGCTGTGAGCGCTGCGGGCGCGGCGCGGGGCTTTGTGCGCTCCGCGTGTGCGCGAGGGGAGCGCG
GCCGGGGGCGGTGCCCCGCGGTGCGGGGGGGCTGCGAGGGGAACAAAGGCTGCGTGCGGGGTGTGTGCGT
GGGGGGGTGAGCAGGGGGTGTGGGCGCGGCGGTCGGGCTGTAACCCCCCCCTGCACCCCCCTCCCCGAGT
TGCTGAGCACGGCCCGGCTTCGGGTGCGGGGCTCCGTGCGGGGCGTGGCGCGGGGCTCGCCGTGCCGGGC
GGGGGGTGGCGGCAGGTGGGGGTGCCGGGCGGGGCGGGGCCGCCTCGGGCCGGGGAGGGCTCGGGGGAGG
GGCGCGGCGGCCCCGGAGCGCCGGCGGCTGTCGAGGCGCGGCGAGCCGCAGCCATTGCCTTTTATGGTAA
TCGTGCGAGAGGGCGCAGGGACTTCCTTTGTCCCAAATCTGGCGGAGCCGAAATCTGGGAGGCGCCGCCG
CACCCCCTCTAGCGGGCGCGGGCGAAGCGGTGCGGCGCCGGCAGGAAGGAAATGGGCGGGGAGGGCCTTC
GTGCGTCGCCGCGCCGCCGTCCCCTTCTCCATCTCCAGCCTCGGGGCTGCCGCAGGGGGACGGCTGCCTT
CGGGGGGGACGGGGCAGGGCGGGGTTCGGCTTCTGGCGTGTGACCGGCGGCTCTAGAGCCTCTGCTAACC
ATGTTCATGCCTTCTTCTTTTTCCTACAGATCCTTAATTAAGCCGCCACCATGGTGAGCAAGGGCGAGGA
GCTGTTCACCGGGGTGGTGCCCATCCTGGTCGAGCTGGACGGCGACGTAAACGGCCACAAGTTCAGCGTG
TCCGGCGAGGGCGAGGGCGATGCCACCTACGGCAAGCTGACCCTGAAGCTGATCTGCACCACCGGCAAGC
TGCCCGTGCCCTGGCCCACCCTCGTGACCACCCTGGGCTACGGCCTGCAGTGCTTCGCCCGCTACCCCGA
CCACATGAAGCAGCACGACTTCTTCAAGTCCGCCATGCCCGAAGGCTACGTCCAGACTCCAGTCTTTCTA
GAAGATGGATCTTCTTCAAGGACGACGGCAACTACAAGACCCGCGCCGAGGTGAAGTTCGAGGGCGACAC
CCTGGTGAACCGCATCGAGCTGAAGGGCATCGACTTCAAGGAGGACGGCAACATCCTGGGGCACAAGCTG
GAGTACAACTACAACAGCCACAACGTCTATATCACCGCCGACAAGCAGAAGAACGGCATCAAGGCCAACT
TCAAGATCCGCCACAACATCGAGGACGGCGGCGTGCAGCTCGCCGACCACTACCAGCAGAACACCCCCAT
CGGCGACGGCCCCGTGCTGCTGCCCGACAACCACTACCTGAGCTACCAGTCCGCCCTGAGCAAAGACCCC
AACGAGAAGCGCGATCACATGGTCCTGCTGGAGTTCGTGACCGCCGCCGGGATCACTCTCGGCATGGACG
AGCTGTACAAGTAGACGCGTTGGCCACGAACTTCTCTCTGTTAAAGCAAGCAGGAGATGTTGAAGAAAAC
CCCGGGCCTATGGTGTCTAAGGGCGAAGAGCTGATTAAGGAGAACATGCACATGAAGCTGTACATGGAGG
GCACCGTGAACAACCACCACTTCAAGTGCACATCCGAGGGCGAAGGCAAGCCCTACGAGGGCACCCAGAC
CATGAGAATCAAGGTGGTCGAGGGCGGCCCTCTCCCCTTCGCCTTCGACATCCTGGCTACCAGCTTCATG
TACGGCAGCAGAACCTTCATCAACCACACCCAGGGCATCCCCGACTTCTTTAAGCAGTCCTTCCCTGAGG
GCTTCACATGGGAGAGAGTCACCACATACGAAGACGGGGGCGTGCTGACCGCTACCCAGGACACCAGCCT
CCAGGACGGCTGCCTCATCTACAACGTCAAGATCAGAGGGGTGAACTTCCCATCCAACGGCCCTGTGATG
CAGAAGAAAACACTCGGCTGGGAGGCCAACACCGAGATGCTGTACCCCGCTGACGGCGGCCTGGAAGGCA
GAAGCGACATGGCCCTGAAGCTCGTGGGCGGGGGCCACCTGATCTGCAACTTCAAGACCACATACAGATC
CAAGAAACCCGCTAAGAACCTCAAGATGCCCGGCGTCTACTATGTGGACCACAGACTGGAAAGAATCAAG
GAGGCCGACAAAGAGACCTACGTCGAGCAGCACGAGGTGGCTGTGGCCAGATACTGCGACCTCCCTAGCA
AACTGGGGCACAAACTTAATTGAGCGATCGCACGCGTAAATGATTGCAGATCCACTAGTTCTAGAGCTCG
CTGATCAGCCTCGACTGTGCCTTCTAGTTGCCAGCCATCTGTTGTTTGCCCCTCCCCCGTGCCTTCCTTG
ACCCTGGAAGGTGCCACTCCCACTGTCCTTTCCTAATAAAATGAGGAAATTGCATCGCATTGTCTGAGTA
GGTGTCATTCTATTCTGGGGGGTGGGGTGGGGCAGGACAGCAAGGGGGAGGATTGGGAAGACAATAGCAG
GCATGCTGGGGATGCGGTGGGCTCTATGGCTTCTGAGGCGGAAAGAACCAGCTGGGGCTCGAGATCCACT
AGTTCTAGCCTCGAGGCTAGAGCGGCCGCACTAGGGACAGGATTGGTGACAGAAAAGCCCCATCCTTAGG
CCTCCTCCTTCCTAGTCTCCTGATATTGGGTCTAACCCCCACCTCCTGTTAGGCAGATTCCTTATCTGGT
GACACACCCCCATTTCCTGGAGCCATCTCTCTCCTTGCCAGAACCTCTAAGGTTTGCTTACGATGGAGCC
AGAGAGGATCCTGGGAGGGAGAGCTTGGCAGGGGGTGGGAGGGAAGGGGGGGATGCGTGACCTGCCCGGT
TCTCAGTGGCCACCCTGCGCTACCCTCTCCCAGAACCTGAGCTGCTCTGACGCGGCTGTCTGGTGCGTTT
CACTGATCCTGGTGCTGCAGCTTCCTTACACTTCCCAAGAGGAGAAGCAGTTTGGAAAAACAAAATCAGA
ATAAGTTGGTCCTGAGTTCTAACTTTGGCTCTTCACCTTTCTAGTCCCCAATTTATATTGTTCCTCCGTG
CGTCAGTTTTACCTGTGAGATAAGGCCAGTAGCCAGCCCCGTCCTGGCAGGGCTGTGGTGAGGAGGGGGG
TGTCCGTGTGGAAAACTCCCTTTGTGAGAATGGTGCGTCCTAGGTGTTCACCAGGTCGTGGCCGCCTCTA
CTCCCTTTCTCTTTCTCCATCCTTCTTTCCTTAAAGAGTCCCCAGTGCTATCTGGGACATATTCCTCCGC
CCAGAGCAGGGTCCCGCTTCCCTAAGGCCCTGCTCTGGGCTTCTGGGTTTGAGTCCTTGGCAAGCCCAGG
AGAGGCGCTCAGGCTTCCCTGTCCCCCTTCCTCGTCCACCATCTCATGCCCCTGGCTCTCCTGCCCCTTC
CCTACAGGGGTTCCTGGCTCTGCTCTAAGGGCGGCCGCTAAATTCAATTCGCCCTATAGTGAGTCGTATT
ACAATTCACTGGCCGTCGTTTTACAACGTCGTGACTGGGAAAACCCTGGCGTTACCCAACTTAATCGCCT
TGCAGCACATCCCCCTTTCGCCAGCTGGCGTAATAGCGAAGAGGCCCGCACCGATCGCCCTTCCCAACAG
TTGCGCAGCCTATACGTACGGCAGTTTAAGGTTTACACCTATAAAAGAGAGAGCCGTTATCGTCTGTTTG
TGGATGTACAGAGTGATATTATTGACACGCCGGGGCGACGGATGGTGATCCCCCTGGCCAGTGCACGTCT
GCTGTCAGATAAAGTCTCCCGTGAACTTTACCCGGTGGTGCATATCGGGGATGAAAGCTGGCGCATGATG
ACCACCGATATGGCCAGTGTGCCGGTCTCCGTTATCGGGGAAGAAGTGGCTGATCTCAGCCACCGCGAAA
ATGACATCAAAAACGCCATTAACCTGATGTTCTGGGGAATATAAATGTCAGGCATGAGATTATCAAAAAG
GATCTTCACCTAGATCCTTTTCACGTAGAAAGCCAGTCCGCAGAAACGGTGCTGACCCCGGATGAATGTC
AGCTACTGGGCTATCTGGACAAGGGAAAACGCAAGCGCAAAGAGAAAGCAGGTAGCTTGCAGTGGGCTTA
CATGGCGATAGCTAGACTGGGCGGTTTTATGGACAGCAAGCGAACCGGAATTGCCAGCTGGGGCGCCCTC
TGGTAAGGTTGGGAAGCCCTGCAAAGTAAACTGGATGGCTTTCTTGCCGCCAAGGATCTGATGGCGCAGG
GGATCAAGCTCTGATCAAGAGACAGGATGAGGATCGTTTCGCATGATTGAACAAGATGGATTGCACGCAG
GTTCTCCGGCCGCTTGGGTGGAGAGGCTATTCGGCTATGACTGGGCACAACAGACAATCGGCTGCTCTGA
TGCCGCCGTGTTCCGGCTGTCAGCGCAGGGGCGCCCGGTTCTTTTTGTCAAGACCGACCTGTCCGGTGCC
CTGAATGAACTGCAAGACGAGGCAGCGCGGCTATCGTGGCTGGCCACGACGGGCGTTCCTTGCGCAGCTG
TGCTCGACGTTGTCACTGAAGCGGGAAGGGACTGGCTGCTATTGGGCGAAGTGCCGGGGCAGGATCTCCT
GTCATCTCACCTTGCTCCTGCCGAGAAAGTATCCATCATGGCTGATGCAATGCGGCGGCTGCATACGCTT
GATCCGGCTACCTGCCCATTCGACCACCAAGCGAAACATCGCATCGAGCGAGCACGTACTCGGATGGAAG
CCGGTCTTGTCGATCAGGATGATCTGGACGAAGAGCATCAGGGGCTCGCGCCAGCCGAACTGTTCGCCAG
GCTCAAGGCGAGCATGCCCGACGGCGAGGATCTCGTCGTGACCCATGGCGATGCCTGCTTGCCGAATATC
ATGGTGGAAAATGGCCGCTTTTCTGGATTCATCGACTGTGGCCGGCTGGGTGTGGCGGACCGCTATCAGG
ACATAGCGTTGGCTACCCGTGATATTGCTGAAGAGCTTGGCGGCGAATGGGCTGACCGCTTCCTCGTGCT
TTACGGTATCGCCGCTCCCGATTCGCAGCGCATCGCCTTCTATCGCCTTCTTGACGAGTTCTTCTGAATT
ATTAACGCTTACAATTTCCTGATGCGGTATTTTCTCCTTACGCATCTGTGCGGTATTTCACACCGCATCA
GGTGGCACTTTTCGGGGAAATGTGCGCGGAACCCCTATTTGTTTATTTTTCTAAATACATTCAAATATGT
ATCCGCTCATGAGATTATCAAAAAGGATCTTCACCTAGATCCTTTTAAATTAAAAATGAAGTTTTAAATC
AATCTAAAGTATATATGAGTAAACTTGGTCTGACAGTTACCAATGCTTAATCAGTGAGGCACCTATCTCA
GCGATCTGTCTATTTCGTTCATCCATAGTTGCCTGACTCCCCGTCGTGTAGATAACTACGATACGGGAGG
GCTTACCATCTGGCCCCAGTGCTGCAATGATACCGCGAGACCCACGCTCACCGGCTCCAGATTTATCAGC
AATAAACCAGCCAGCCGGAAGGGCCGAGCGCAGAAGTGGTCCTGCAACTTTATCCGCCTCCATCCAGTCT
ATTAATTGTTGCCGGGAAGCTAGAGTAAGTAGTTCGCCAGTTAATAGTTTGCGCAACGTTGTTGCCATTG
CTACAGGCATCGTGGTGTCACGCTCGTCGTTTGGTATGGCTTCATTCAGCTCCGGTTCCCAACGATCAAG
GCGAGTTACATGATCCCCCATGTTGTGCAAAAAAGCGGTTAGCTCCTTCGGTCCTCCGATCGTTGTCAGA
AGTAAGTTGGCCGCAGTGTTATCACTCATGGTTATGGCAGCACTGCATAATTCTCTTACTGTCATGCCAT
CCGTAAGATGCTTTTCTGTGACTGGTGAGTACTCAACCAAGTCATTCTGAGAATAGTGTATGCGGCGACC
GAGTTGCTCTTGCCCGGCGTCAATACGGGATAATACCGCGCCACATAGCAGAACTTTAAAAGTGCTCATC
ATTGGAAAACGTTCTTCGGGGCGAAAACTCTCAAGGATCTTACCGCTGTTGAGATCCAGTTCGATGTAAC
CCACTCGTGCACCCAACTGATCTTCAGCATCTTTTACTTTCACCAGCGTTTCTGGGTGAGCAAAAACAGG
AAGGCAAAATGCCGCAAAAAAGGGAATAAGGGCGACACGGAAATGTTGAATACTCATACTCTTCCTTTTT
CAATATTATTGAAGCATTTATCAGGGTTATTGTCTCATGACCAAAATCCCTTAACGTGAGTTTTCGTTCC
ACTGAGCGTCAGACCCCGTAGAAAAGATCAAAGGATCTTCTTGAGATCCTTTTTTTCTGCGCGTAATCTG
CTGCTTGCAAACAAAAAAACCACCGCTACCAGCGGTGGTTTGTTTGCCGGATCAAGAGCTACCAACTCTT
TTTCCGAAGGTAACTGGCTTCAGCAGAGCGCAGATACCAAATACTGTTCTTCTAGTGTAGCCGTAGTTAG
GCCACCACTTCAAGAACTCTGTAGCACCGCCTACATACCTCGCTCTGCTAATCCTGTTACCAGTGGCTGC
TGCCAGTGGCGATAAGTCGTGTCTTACCGGGTTGGACTCAAGACGATAGTTACCGGATAAGGCGCAGCGG
TCGGGCTGAACGGGGGGTTCGTGCACACAGCCCAGCTTGGAGCGAACGACCTACACCGAACTGAGATACC
TACAGCGTGAGCTATGAGAAAGCGCCACGCTTCCCGAAGGGAGAAAGGCGGACAGGTATCCGGTAAGCGG
CAGGGTCGGAACAGGAGAGCGCACGAGGGAGCTTCCAGGGGGAAACGCCTGGTATCTTTATAGTCCTGTC
GGGTTTCGCCACCTCTGACTTGAGCGTCGATTTTTGTGATGCTCGTCAGGGGGGCGGAGCCTATGGAAAA
ACGCCAGCAACGCGGCCTTTTTACGGTTCCTGGCCTTTTGCTGGCCTTTTGCTCACATGTTCTTTCCTGC
GTTATCCCCTGATTCTGTGGATAACCGTATTACCGCCTTTGAGTGAGCTGATACCGCTCGCCGCAGCCGA
ACGACCGAGCGCAGCGAGTCAGTGAGCGAGGAAGCGGAAG
