Features (pLannotate 1.2.2; 30 found; start..end, strand, type, name):
      1..380     +  enhancer       CMV enhancer: human cytomegalovirus immediate early enhancer
    382..657     +  promoter       chicken β-actin promoter: No description available
    658..1674    +  intron         chimeric intron: chimera between introns from chicken β-actin and rabbit β-globin
   1696..2428    +  CDS            CFP (fragment): cyan variant of GFP mammalian codon-optimized
   2438..2490    +  CDS            P2A (fragment): 2A peptide from porcine teschovirus-1 polyprotein Eukaryotic ribosomes fail to insert a peptide bond between the Gly and Pro residues, yielding separate polypeptides.
   2495..3208    +  CDS            TagRFP: monomeric derivative of red fluorescent protein from Entacmaea quadricolor (Merzlyak et al., 2007) mammalian codon-optimized
   3234..3252    -  misc_feature   MCS (fragment): pBluescript multiple cloning site
   3270..3494    +  polyA_signal   bGH poly(A) signal: bovine growth hormone polyadenylation signal
   3498..3519    +  promoter       SV40 promoter (fragment): SV40 enhancer and early promoter
   3565..4401    +  misc_feature   HA-R: right homology arm from the adeno-associated virus integration site (AAVS1) within intron 1 of the human PPP1R12C gene
   4428..4446    -  promoter       T7 promoter: promoter for bacteriophage T7 RNA polymerase
   4449..4596    +  CDS            lacZα (fragment): LacZα fragment of β-galactosidase; lacZ fragment
   4606..4909    +  CDS            ccdB (fragment): CcdB, a bacterial toxin that poisons DNA gyrase; ccdB; Plasmids containing the ccdB gene cannot be propagated in standard E. coli strains.
   4957..5226    +  CDS            tnpA (fragment): TN5P_ECOLX - Also known as tnp. Experimental evidence at protein level: Swiss-Prot protein existence level 1. Mediates transposition of transposon Tn5 by a 'cut and paste' mechanism. First, the monomeric transposase binds the 19 bp inverted DNA repeats flanking the transposon. Then, dimerization of the DNA- bound transposase creates a synaptic DNA complex. After nicking of the first DNA strand, excision of the transposon proceeds through a series of intermediates. The transposase then mediates the insertion of the transposon at a new site by strand transfer. The activity of the wild- type tran
   5258..6052    +  CDS            NeoR/KanR: aminoglycoside phosphotransferase from Tn5; aph(3')-II (or nptII); confers resistance to neomycin, kanamycin, and G418 (Geneticin®)
   6073..6123    -  misc_feature   bom (fragment): basis of mobility region from pBR322
   6150..6209    +  promoter       AmpR promoter (fragment): bla
   6302..7162    -  CDS            AmpR: β-lactamase; bla; confers resistance to ampicillin, carbenicillin, and related antibiotics
   7163..7215    -  promoter       AmpR promoter (fragment): bla
   7286..7874    +  rep_origin     ori: high-copy-number ColE1/pMB1/pBR322/pUC origin of replication
   8057..8149    +  CDS            lacI (fragment): lac repressor; lacI; The lac repressor binds to the lac operator to inhibit transcription in E. coli. This inhibition can be relieved by adding lactose or isopropyl-β-D-thiogalactopyranoside (IPTG).
   8162..8183    +  protein_bind   CAP binding site: CAP binding activates transcription in the presence of cAMP. E. coli catabolite activator protein
   8198..8228    +  promoter       lac promoter: promoter for the E. coli lac operon
   8236..8252    +  protein_bind   lac operator: The lac repressor binds to the lac operator to inhibit transcription in E. coli. This inhibition can be relieved by adding lactose or isopropyl-β-D-thiogalactopyranoside (IPTG). lac repressor encoded by lacI
   8297..8315    +  promoter       T3 promoter: promoter for bacteriophage T3 RNA polymerase
   8350..9153    +  misc_feature   HA-L: left homology arm from the adeno-associated virus integration site (AAVS1) within intron 1 of the human PPP1R12C gene
   9160..9185    +  misc_feature   SA: splice acceptor site
   9272..9871    +  CDS            PuroR: puromycin N-acetyltransferase; pac from Streptomyces alboniger; confers resistance to puromycin
   9909..10133   +  polyA_signal   bGH poly(A) signal: bovine growth hormone polyadenylation signal
  10133..10166   -  misc_feature   MCS (fragment): pBluescript multiple cloning site
>Addgene plasmid #118997 | pAAVS1-TLR6 | addgene full sequence | sequence record 232954 | Addgene Partial NGS Result
GACATTGATTATTGACTAGTTATTAATAGTAATCAATTACGGGGTCATTAGTTCATAGCCCATATATGGA
GTTCCGCGTTACATAACTTACGGTAAATGGCCCGCCTGGCTGACCGCCCAACGACCCCCGCCCATTGACG
TCAATAATGACGTATGTTCCCATAGTAACGCCAATAGGGACTTTCCATTGACGTCAATGGGTGGAGTATT
TACGGTAAACTGCCCACTTGGCAGTACATCAAGTGTATCATATGCCAAGTACGCCCCCTATTGACGTCAA
TGACGGTAAATGGCCCGCCTGGCATTATGCCCAGTACATGACCTTATGGGACTTTCCTACTTGGCAGTAC
ATCTACGTATTAGTCATCGCTATTACCATGGTCGAGGTGAGCCCCACGTTCTGCTTCACTCTCCCCATCT
CCCCCCCCTCCCCACCCCCAATTTTGTATTTATTTATTTTTTAATTATTTTGTGCAGCGATGGGGGCGGG
GGGGGGGGGGGCGCGCGCCRGGSGGGGSGGGGSGGGGSGRGGGGSGGGGSGGGGSGRGGCGGAGAGGTGC
GGCGGCAGCCAATCAGAGCGGCGCGCTCCGAAAGTTTCCTTTTATGGCGAGGCGGCGGCGGCGGCGGCCC
TATAAAAAGCGAAGCGCGCGGCGGGCGGGAGTCGCTGCGCGCTGCCTTCGCCCCGTGCCCCGCTCCGCCG
CCGCCTCGCGCCGCCCGCCCCGGCTCTGACTGACCGCGTTACTCCCACAGGTGAGCGGGCGGGACGGCCC
TTCTCCTCCGGGCTGTAATTAGCGCTTGGTTTAATGACGGCTTGTTTCTTTTCTGTGGCTGCGTGAAAGC
CTTGAGGGGCTCCGGGAGGGCCCTTTGTGCGGGGGGAGCGGCTCGGGGGGTGCGTGCGTGTGTGTGTGCG
TGGGGAGCGCCGCGTGCGGCTCCGCGCTGCCCGGCGGCTGTGAGCGCTGCGGGCGCGGCGCGGGGCTTTG
TGCGCTCCGCAGTGTGCGCGAGGGGAGCGCGGCCGGGGGCGGTGCCCCGCGGTGCGGGGGGGGCTGCGAG
GGGAACAAAGGCTGCGTGCGGGGTGTGTGCGTGGGGGGGTGAGCAGGGGGTGTGGGCGCGTCGGTCGGGC
TGCAACCCCCCCTGCACCCCCCTCCCCGAGTTGCTGAGCACGGCCCGGCTTCGGGTGCGGGGCTCCGTAC
GGGGCGTGGCGCGGGGCTCGCCGTGCCGGGCGGGGGGTGGCGGCAGGTGGGGGTGCCGGGCGGGGCGGGG
CCGCCTCGGGCCGGGGAGGGCTCGGGGGAGGGGCGCGGCGGCCCCCGGAGCGCCGGCGGCTGTCGAGGCG
CGGCGAGCCGCAGCCATTGCCTTTTATGGTAATCGTGCGAGAGGGCGCAGGGACTTCCTTTGTCCCAAAT
CTGTGCGGAGCCGAAATCTGGGAGGCGCCGCCGCACCCCCTCTAGCGGGCGCGGGGCGAAGCGGTGCGGC
GCCGGCAGGAAGGAAATGGGCGGGGAGGGCCTTCGTGCGTCGCCGCGCCGCCGTCCCCTTCTCCCTCTCC
AGCCTCGGGGCTGTCCGCGGGGGGACGGCTGCCTTCGGGGGGGACGGGGCAGGGCGGGGTTCGGCTTCTG
GCGTGTGACCGGCGGCTCTAGAGCCTCTGCTAACCATGTTCATGCCTTCTTCTTTTTCCTACAGATCCTT
AATTAAGCCGCCACCATGGTGAGCAAGGGCGAGGAGCTGTTCACCGGGGTGGTGCCCATCCTGGTCGAGC
TGGACGGCGACGTAAACGGCCACAAGTTCAGCGTGTCCGGCGAGGGCGAGGGCGATGCCACCTACGGCAA
GCTGACCCTGAAGCTGATCTGCACCACCGGCAAGCTGCCCGTGCCCTGGCCCACCCTCGTGACCACCCTG
GGCTACGGCCTGCAGTGCTTCGCCCGCTACCCCGACCACATGAAGCAGCACGACTTCTTCAAGTCCGCCA
TGCCCGAAGGCTACGTCCAGACTCCAGTCTTTCTAGAAGATGGATCTTCTTCAAGGACGACGGCAACTAC
AAGACCCGCGCCGAGGTGAAGTTCGAGGGCGACACCCTGGTGAACCGCATCGAGCTGAAGGGCATCGACT
TCAAGGAGGACGGCAACATCCTGGGGCACAAGCTGGAGTACAACTACAACAGCCACAACGTCTATATCAC
CGCCGACAAGCAGAAGAACGGCATCAAGGCCAACTTCAAGATCCGCCACAACATCGAGGACGGCGGCGTG
CAGCTCGCCGACCACTACCAGCAGAACACCCCCATCGGCGACGGCCCCGTGCTGCTGCCCGACAACCACT
ACCTGAGCTACCAGTCCGCCCTGAGCAAAGACCCCAACGAGAAGCGCGATCACATGGTCCTGCTGGAGTT
CGTGACCGCCGCCGGGATCACTCTCGGCATGGACGAGCTGTACAAGTAGACGCGTTGGCCACGAACTTCT
CTCTGTTAAAGCAAGCAGGAGATGTTGAAGAAAACCCCGGGCCTATGGTGTCTAAGGGCGAAGAGCTGAT
TAAGGAGAACATGCACATGAAGCTGTACATGGAGGGCACCGTGAACAACCACCACTTCAAGTGCACATCC
GAGGGCGAAGGCAAGCCCTACGAGGGCACCCAGACCATGAGAATCAAGGTGGTCGAGGGCGGCCCTCTCC
CCTTCGCCTTCGACATCCTGGCTACCAGCTTCATGTACGGCAGCAGAACCTTCATCAACCACACCCAGGG
CATCCCCGACTTCTTTAAGCAGTCCTTCCCTGAGGGCTTCACATGGGAGAGAGTCACCACATACGAAGAC
GGGGGCGTGCTGACCGCTACCCAGGACACCAGCCTCCAGGACGGCTGCCTCATCTACAACGTCAAGATCA
GAGGGGTGAACTTCCCATCCAACGGCCCTGTGATGCAGAAGAAAACACTCGGCTGGGAGGCCAACACCGA
GATGCTGTACCCCGCTGACGGCGGCCTGGAAGGCAGAAGCGACATGGCCCTGAAGCTCGTGGGCGGGGGC
CACCTGATCTGCAACTTCAAGACCACATACAGATCCAAGAAACCCGCTAAGAACCTCAAGATGCCCGGCG
TCTACTATGTGGACCACAGACTGGAAAGAATCAAGGAGGCCGACAAAGAGACCTACGTCGAGCAGCACGA
GGTGGCTGTGGCCAGATACTGCGACCTCCCTAGCAAACTGGGGCACAAACTTAATTGAGCGATCGCACGC
GTAAATGATTGCAGATCCACTAGTTCTAGAGCTCGCTGATCAGCCTCGACTGTGCCTTCTAGTTGCCAGC
CATCTGTTGTTTGCCCCTCCCCCGTGCCTTCCTTGACCCTGGAAGGTGCCACTCCCACTGTCCTTTCCTA
ATAAAATGAGGAAATTGCATCGCATTGTCTGAGTAGGTGTCATTCTATTCTGGGGGGTGGGGTGGGGCAG
GACAGCAAGGGGGAGGATTGGGAAGACAATAGCAGGCATGCTGGGGATGCGGTGGGCTCTATGGCTTCTG
AGGCGGAAAGAACCAGCTGGGGCTCGAGATCCACTAGTTCTAGCCTCGAGGCTAGAGCGGCCGCACTAGG
GACAGGATTGGTGACAGAAAAGCCCCATCCTTAGGCCTCCTCCTTCCTAGTCTCCTGATATTGGGTCTAA
CCCCCACCTCCTGTTAGGCAGATTCCTTATCTGGTGACACACCCCCATTTCCTGGAGCCATCTCTCTCCT
TGCCAGAACCTCTAAGGTTTGCTTACGATGGAGCCAGAGAGGATCCTGGGAGGGAGAGCTTGGCAGGGGG
TGGGAGGGAAGGGGGGGATGCGTGACCTGCCCGGTTCTCAGTGGCCACCCTGCGCTACCCTCTCCCAGAA
CCTGAGCTGCTCTGACGCGGCTGTCTGGTGCGTTTCACTGATCCTGGTGCTGCAGCTTCCTTACACTTCC
CAAGAGGAGAAGCAGTTTGGAAAAACAAAATCAGAATAAGTTGGTCCTGAGTTCTAACTTTGGCTCTTCA
CCTTTCTAGTCCCCAATTTATATTGTTCCTCCGTGCGTCAGTTTTACCTGTGAGATAAGGCCAGTAGCCA
GCCCCGTCCTGGCAGGGCTGTGGTGAGGAGGGGGGTGTCCGTGTGGAAAACTCCCTTTGTGAGAATGGTG
CGTCCTAGGTGTTCACCAGGTCGTGGCCGCCTCTACTCCCTTTCTCTTTCTCCATCCTTCTTTCCTTAAA
GAGTCCCCAGTGCTATCTGGGACATATTCCTCCGCCCAGAGCAGGGTCCCGCTTCCCTAAGGCCCTGCTC
TGGGCTTCTGGGTTTGAGTCCTTGGCAAGCCCAGGAGAGGCGCTCAGGCTTCCCTGTCCCCCTTCCTCGT
CCACCATCTCATGCCCCTGGCTCTCCTGCCCCTTCCCTACAGGGGTTCCTGGCTCTGCTCTAAGGGCGGC
CGCTAAATTCAATTCGCCCTATAGTGAGTCGTATTACAATTCACTGGCCGTCGTTTTACAACGTCGTGAC
TGGGAAAACCCTGGCGTTACCCAACTTAATCGCCTTGCAGCACATCCCCCTTTCGCCAGCTGGCGTAATA
GCGAAGAGGCCCGCACCGATCGCCCTTCCCAACAGTTGCGCAGCCTATACGTACGGCAGTTTAAGGTTTA
CACCTATAAAAGAGAGAGCCGTTATCGTCTGTTTGTGGATGTACAGAGTGATATTATTGACACGCCGGGG
CGACGGATGGTGATCCCCCTGGCCAGTGCACGTCTGCTGTCAGATAAAGTCTCCCGTGAACTTTACCCGG
TGGTGCATATCGGGGATGAAAGCTGGCGCATGATGACCACCGATATGGCCAGTGTGCCGGTCTCCGTTAT
CGGGGAAGAAGTGGCTGATCTCAGCCACCGCGAAAATGACATCAAAAACGCCATTAACCTGATGTTCTGG
GGAATATAAATGTCAGGCATGAGATTATCAAAAAGGATCTTCACCTAGATCCTTTTCACGTAGAAAGCCA
GTCCGCAGAAACGGTGCTGACCCCGGATGAATGTCAGCTACTGGGCTATCTGGACAAGGGAAAACGCAAG
CGCAAAGAGAAAGCAGGTAGCTTGCAGTGGGCTTACATGGCGATAGCTAGACTGGGCGGTTTTATGGACA
GCAAGCGAACCGGAATTGCCAGCTGGGGCGCCCTCTGGTAAGGTTGGGAAGCCCTGCAAAGTAAACTGGA
TGGCTTTCTTGCCGCCAAGGATCTGATGGCGCAGGGGATCAAGCTCTGATCAAGAGACAGGATGAGGATC
GTTTCGCATGATTGAACAAGATGGATTGCACGCAGGTTCTCCGGCCGCTTGGGTGGAGAGGCTATTCGGC
TATGACTGGGCACAACAGACAATCGGCTGCTCTGATGCCGCCGTGTTCCGGCTGTCAGCGCAGGGGCGCC
CGGTTCTTTTTGTCAAGACCGACCTGTCCGGTGCCCTGAATGAACTGCAAGACGAGGCAGCGCGGCTATC
GTGGCTGGCCACGACGGGCGTTCCTTGCGCAGCTGTGCTCGACGTTGTCACTGAAGCGGGAAGGGACTGG
CTGCTATTGGGCGAAGTGCCGGGGCAGGATCTCCTGTCATCTCACCTTGCTCCTGCCGAGAAAGTATCCA
TCATGGCTGATGCAATGCGGCGGCTGCATACGCTTGATCCGGCTACCTGCCCATTCGACCACCAAGCGAA
ACATCGCATCGAGCGAGCACGTACTCGGATGGAAGCCGGTCTTGTCGATCAGGATGATCTGGACGAAGAG
CATCAGGGGCTCGCGCCAGCCGAACTGTTCGCCAGGCTCAAGGCGAGCATGCCCGACGGCGAGGATCTCG
TCGTGACCCATGGCGATGCCTGCTTGCCGAATATCATGGTGGAAAATGGCCGCTTTTCTGGATTCATCGA
CTGTGGCCGGCTGGGTGTGGCGGACCGCTATCAGGACATAGCGTTGGCTACCCGTGATATTGCTGAAGAG
CTTGGCGGCGAATGGGCTGACCGCTTCCTCGTGCTTTACGGTATCGCCGCTCCCGATTCGCAGCGCATCG
CCTTCTATCGCCTTCTTGACGAGTTCTTCTGAATTATTAACGCTTACAATTTCCTGATGCGGTATTTTCT
CCTTACGCATCTGTGCGGTATTTCACACCGCATCAGGTGGCACTTTTCGGGGAAATGTGCGCGGAACCCC
TATTTGTTTATTTTTCTAAATACATTCAAATATGTATCCGCTCATGAGATTATCAAAAAGGATCTTCACC
TAGATCCTTTTAAATTAAAAATGAAGTTTTAAATCAATCTAAAGTATATATGAGTAAACTTGGTCTGACA
GTTACCAATGCTTAATCAGTGAGGCACCTATCTCAGCGATCTGTCTATTTCGTTCATCCATAGTTGCCTG
ACTCCCCGTCGTGTAGATAACTACGATACGGGAGGGCTTACCATCTGGCCCCAGTGCTGCAATGATACCG
CGAGACCCACGCTCACCGGCTCCAGATTTATCAGCAATAAACCAGCCAGCCGGAAGGGCCGAGCGCAGAA
GTGGTCCTGCAACTTTATCCGCCTCCATCCAGTCTATTAATTGTTGCCGGGAAGCTAGAGTAAGTAGTTC
GCCAGTTAATAGTTTGCGCAACGTTGTTGCCATTGCTACAGGCATCGTGGTGTCACGCTCGTCGTTTGGT
ATGGCTTCATTCAGCTCCGGTTCCCAACGATCAAGGCGAGTTACATGATCCCCCATGTTGTGCAAAAAAG
CGGTTAGCTCCTTCGGTCCTCCGATCGTTGTCAGAAGTAAGTTGGCCGCAGTGTTATCACTCATGGTTAT
GGCAGCACTGCATAATTCTCTTACTGTCATGCCATCCGTAAGATGCTTTTCTGTGACTGGTGAATACTCA
ACCAAGTCATTCTGAGAATAGTGTATGCGGCGACCGAGTTGCTCTTGCCCGGCGTCAATACGGGATAATA
CCGCGCCACATAGCAGAACTTTAAAAGTGCTCATCATTGGAAAACGTTCTTCGGGGCGAAAACTCTCAAG
GATCTTACCGCTGTTGAGATCCAGTTCGATGTAACCCACTCGTGCACCCAACTGATCTTCAGCATCTTTT
ACTTTCACCAGCGTTTCTGGGTGAGCAAAAACAGGAAGGCAAAATGCCGCAAAAAAGGGAATAAGGGCGA
CACGGAAATGTTGAATACTCATACTCTTCCTTTTTCAATATTATTGAAGCATTTATCAGGGTTATTGTCT
CATGACCAAAATCCCTTAACGTGAGTTTTCGTTCCACTGAGCGTCAGACCCCGTAGAAAAGATCAAAGGA
TCTTCTTGAGATCCTTTTTTTCTGCGCGTAATCTGCTGCTTGCAAACAAAAAAACCACCGCTACCAGCGG
TGGTTTGTTTGCCGGATCAAGAGCTACCAACTCTTTTTCCGAAGGTAACTGGCTTCAGCAGAGCGCAGAT
ACCAAATACTGTTCTTCTAGTGTAGCCGTAGTTAGGCCACCACTTCAAGAACTCTGTAGCACCGCCTACA
TACCTCGCTCTGCTAATCCTGTTACCAGTGGCTGCTGCCAGTGGCGATAAGTCGTGTCTTACCGGGTTGG
ACTCAAGACGATAGTTACCGGATAAGGCGCAGCGGTCGGGCTGAACGGGGGGTTCGTGCACACAGCCCAG
CTTGGAGCGAACGACCTACACCGAACTGAGATACCTACAGCGTGAGCTATGAGAAAGCGCCACGCTTCCC
GAAGGGAGAAAGGCGGACAGGTATCCGGTAAGCGGCAGGGTCGGAACAGGAGAGCGCACGAGGGAGCTTC
CAGGGGGAAACGCCTGGTATCTTTATAGTCCTGTCGGGTTTCGCCACCTCTGACTTGAGCGTCGATTTTT
GTGATGCTCGTCAGGGGGGCGGAGCCTATGGAAAAACGCCAGCAACGCGGCCTTTTTACGGTTCCTGGCC
TTTTGCTGGCCTTTTGCTCACATGTTCTTTCCTGCGTTATCCCCTGATTCTGTGGATAACCGTATTACCG
CCTTTGAGTGAGCTGATACCGCTCGCCGCAGCCGAACGACCGAGCGCAGCGAGTCAGTGAGCGAGGAAGC
GGAAGAGCGCCCAATACGCAAACCGCCTCTCCCCGCGCGTTGGCCGATTCATTAATGCAGCTGGCACGAC
AGGTTTCCCGACTGGAAAGCGGGCAGTGAGCGCAACGCAATTAATGTGAGTTAGCTCACTCATTAGGCAC
CCCAGGCTTTACACTTTATGCTTCCGGCTCGTATGTTGTGTGGAATTGTGAGCGGATAACAATTTCACAC
AGGAAACAGCTATGACCATGATTACGCCAAGCTCAGAATTAACCCTCACTAAAGGGACTAGTCCTGCAGG
TTTAAACGAATTCGCCCTTTGCTTTCTCTGACCAGCATTCTCTCCCCTGGGCCTGTGCCGCTTTCTGTCT
GCAGCTTGTGGCCTGGGTCACCTCTACGGCTGGCCCAGATCCTTCCCTGCCGCCTCCTTCAGGTTCCGTC
TTCCTCCACTCCCTCTTCCCCTTGCTCTCTGCTGTGTTGCTGCCCAAGGATGCTCTTTCCGGAGCACTTC
CTTCTCGGCGCTGCACCACGTGATGTCCTCTGAGCGGATCCTCCCCGTGTCTGGGTCCTCTCCGGGCATC
TCTCCTCCCTCACCCAACCCCATGCCGTCTTCACTCGCTGGGTTCCCTTTTCCTTCTCCTTCTGGGGCCT
GTGCCATCTCTCGTTTCTTAGGATGGCCTTCTCCGACGGATGTCTCCCTTGCGTCCCGCCTCCCCTTCTT
GTAGGCCTGCATCATCACCGTTTTTCTGGACAACCCCAAAGTACCCCGTCTCCCTGGCTTTAGCCACCTC
TCCATCCTCTTGCTTTCTTTGCCTGGACACCCCGTTCTCCTGTGGATTCGGGTCACCTCTCACTCCTTTC
ATTTGGGCAGCTCCCCTACCCCCCTTACCTCTCTAGTCTGTGCTAGCTCTTCCAGCCCCCTGTCATGGCA
TCTTCCAGGGGTCCGAGAGCTCAGCTAGTCTTCTTCCTCCAACCCGGGCCCCTATGTCCACTTCAGGACA
GCATGTTTGCTGCCTCCAGGGATCCTGTGTCCCCGAGCTGGGACCACCTTATATTCCCAGGGCCGGTTAA
TGTGGCTCTGGTTCTGGGTACTTTTATCTGTCCCCTCCACCCCACAGTGGGGCAAGCTTCTGACCTCTTC
TCTTCCTCCCACAGGGCCTCGAGAGATCTGGCAGCGGAGAGGGCAGAGGAAGTCTTCTAACATGCGGTGA
CGTGGAGGAGAATCCCGGCCCTAGGCTCGAGATGACCGAGTACAAGCCCACGGTGCGCCTCGCCACCCGC
GACGACGTCCCCAGGGCCGTACGCACCCTCGCCGCCGCGTTCGCCGACTACCCCGCCACGCGCCACACCG
TCGATCCGGACCGCCACATCGAGCGGGTCACCGAGCTGCAAGAACTCTTCCTCACGCGCGTCGGGCTCGA
CATCGGCAAGGTGTGGGTCGCGGACGACGGCGCCGCGGTGGCGGTCTGGACCACGCCGGAGAGCGTCGAA
GCGGGGGCGGTGTTCGCCGAGATCGGCCCGCGCATGGCCGAGTTGAGCGGTTCCCGGCTGGCCGCGCAGC
AACAGATGGAAGGCCTCCTGGCGCCGCACCGGCCCAAGGAGCCCGCGTGGTTCCTGGCCACCGTCGGCGT
CTCGCCCGACCACCAGGGCAAGGGTCTGGGCAGCGCCGTCGTGCTCCCCGGAGTGGAGGCGGCCGAGCGC
GCCGGGGTGCCCGCCTTCCTGGAGACCTCCGCGCCCCGCAACCTCCCCTTCTACGAGCGGCTCGGCTTCA
CCGTCACCGCCGACGTCGAGGTGCCCGAAGGACCGCGCACCTGGTGCATGACCCGCAAGCCCGGTGCCTG
ATCTAGAGGGCCCGTTTAAACCCGCTGATCAGCCTCGACTGTGCCTTCTAGTTGCCAGCCATCTGTTGTT
TGCCCCTCCCCCGTGCCTTCCTTGACCCTGGAAGGTGCCACTCCCACTGTCCTTTCCTAATAAAATGAGG
AAATTGCATCGCATTGTCTGAGTAGGTGTCATTCTATTCTGGGGGGTGGGGTGGGGCAGGACAGCAAGGG
GGAGGATTGGGAAGACAATAGCAGGCATGCTGGGGATGCGGTGGGCTCTATGGGTCGACGGTATCGATAA
GCTTGATATCGAATTCGAGCTCGGTACCCGGGGGCGCGCCGGATTC
